>Addgene plasmid #102925 | pCKTRBS-CbnR-ABE44898-OD | addgene full sequence | sequence record 202794 | Addgene NGS Result
TCCCTATCAGTGATAGAGATTGACATCCCTATCAGTGATAGAGATACTGAGCACATCAGCAGGACGCACT
GACCGGCGGCCGCGCGAATTCGAGCTCGGTACCCGGGTGACCTAAGGAGGTAAATAATGGAATTCCGGCA
GCTCAAGTATTTCATCGCCGTCGCGGAAGCAGGGAACATGGCTGCAGCAGCCAAGCGCCTGCACGTCTCA
CAGCCCCCCATCACGCGGCAGATGCAAGCCCTGGAAGCGGACTTGGGCGTCGTGCTTCTGGAGCGAAGCC
ACCGCGGGATCGAACTCACCGCCGCAGGTCACGCTTTCCTGGAGGATGCGCGCCGCATCCTGGAGTTGGC
AGGCCGTTCGGGTGATCGCTCCCGCGCCGCCGCGCGGGGCATGACCTCACGCCGACTTGTTTTGACCCGC
AGTGCTGCCGTTATCGGCGCCGCATCCACTGGCCTGCTGCTGCCCGAAATCGTGCGCGCACAGTCGGGCA
AGGTGCGTGTGGGCTTCATGTTGCCCTACACCGGCACCTTTGCCCAACTCGGGGTGGCCATTGAAAACGG
CTTTCGCCTGGCGATCAATGAGCAAGGCGGCAAGCTGGGCGGCCGCGAGATCGAATACTTCAAGGTCGAC
GATGAGTCCGAGCCGTCCAAAGGCATTGAAAACGCCAGCAAGCTGGTGCAACGCGACAAGGTCGATGTAC
TGGTCGGCACGGTGCACTCCGGTGTGCAGATGGGTATCCAGAAGGTCGCGCGCGACAGCGGCGTACTGAG
CCTGATTCCCAACGCGGGCGTGCATGCCGCCACCCGCAGCCTGTGCGCACCCAATGTGTTCCGTACCTCC
TTCAGCAACTCGCAACCTACCCGCGCCCTGGGTCAGGCCATGATCGCAAAAGGCCATAAAAAAGCCGTCT
GGATCACCTGGAAATATGCAGCCGGCGACGAGGCCTTTGAAGGCTTCAAGGAAAGCTACACAGCGGCCGG
CGGCACCATTATCAAGGAACTGGGCCTGCCCTTCCCCAACGTTGAATTCCAGGCGCTGCTGACCGAAATC
GCCGCACTCAAGCCCGATGCCGTGGCCTGCTTCTTCGCCGGCGGCGGCGCCGCGAAGTTCATCCGCGACT
ACGCAGCGGCGGGCCTCAAAGGCAAGATCCCGCTCTACGGTTCCGGCTTCCTGACCGAAGGCGTGCTGGA
CGCGGCCGGCCCTGCGGCGGACGGCATCATCACCACCATGCACTACAGCGACTCGCTGGACACGCCGCGC
AACAAGAAATTCCGCCTCGACTACGCCAAAGCCTTCAAGACGCAACCCGATGTGTACGCGGTGCAGGGCT
ATGACACCGGCCTGCTGCTGATCCAGGGCGCCAACGCCGTCAAGGGCGACCTGGCCAACAAGCCCGCGCT
CTACAAGGCCATGGAAGGCGCCACCATCGACAGCCCGCGCGGCAAGTGGACCATGAGCAAGGCACACAAC
CCGGTGCAGGACATGTACCTGCGTGTGGTGGAAAACAAGGAAAACAAGGTGCTCGGCGTTGCGGCCAAGG
CACTGGCCGACTCCGGCGCCGGCTGCAAGATGGGCAAAAGAAAAACCACCCTGGCGCCCAATACGCAAAC
CGCCTCTCCCCGCGCGTTGGCCGATTCATTAATGCAGCTGGCACGACAGGTTTCCCGACTGGAAAGCGGG
CAGTGAGATCCTCTAGAGTGGACCTGCAGGCATGCAAGCTTGCGGCCGCCCGTTTTTATCAGGCTCTGGG
AGGCAGAATAAATGATCATATCGTCAATTATTACCTCCACGGGGAGAGCCTGAGCAAACTGGCCTCAGGC
ATTTGAGAAGCACACGGTCACACTGCTTCCGGTAGTCAATAAACCGGTAAACCAGCAATAGACATAAGCG
GCTATTTAACGACCCTGCCCTGAACCGACGACCGGGTCGAATTTGCTTTCGAATTTCTGCCATTCATCCG
CTTATTATCACTTATTCAGGCGTAGCAACCAGGCGTTTAAGGGCACCAATAACTGCCTTAAAAAAATTAC
GCCCCGCCCTGCCACTCATCGCAGTACTGTTGTAATTCATTAAGCATTCTGCCGACATGGAAGCCATCAC
AAACGGCATGATGAACCTGAATCGCCAGCGGCATCAGCACCTTGTCGCCTTGCGTATAATATTTGCCCAT
GGTGAAAACGGGGGCGAAGAAGTTGTCCATATTGGCCACGTTTAAATCAAAACTGGTGAAACTCACCCAG
GGATTGGCTGAGACGAAAAACATATTCTCAATAAACCCTTTAGGGAAATAGGCCAGGTTTTCACCGTAAC
ACGCCACATCTTGCGAATATATGTGTAGAAACTGCCGGAAATCGTCGTGGTATTCACTCCAGAGCGATGA
AAACGTTTCAGTTTGCTCATGGAAAACGGTGTAACAAGGGTGAACACTATCCCATATCACCAGCTCACCG
TCTTTCATTGCCATACGAAATTCCGGATGAGCATTCATCAGGCGGGCAAGAATGTGAATAAAGGCCGGAT
AAAACTTGTGCTTATTTTTCTTTACGGTCTTTAAAAAGGCCGTAATATCCAGCTGAACGGTCTGGTTATA
GGTACATTGAGCAACTGACTGAAATGCCTCAAAATGTTCTTTACGATGCCATTGGGATATATCAACGGTG
GTATATCCAGTGATTTTTTTCTCCATTTTAGCTTCCTTAGCTCCTGAAAATCTCGATAACTCAAAAAATA
CGCCCGGTAGTGATCTTATTTCATTATGGTGAAAGTTGGAACCTCTTACGTGCCGATCAACGTCTCATTT
TCGCCAAAAGTTGGCCCAGGGCTTCCCGGTATCAACAGGGACACCAGGATTTATTTATTCTGCGAAGTGA
TCTTCCGTCACAGGTATTTATTCGGCGCCTGTAGTGCCATTTACCCCCATTCACTGCCAGAGCCGTGAGC
GCAGCGAACTGAATGTCACGAAAAAGACAGCGACTTAGGTGCCTGATGGTCGGAGACAAAAGGAATATTC
AGCGATTTGCCCGAGCTTGCGAGGGTGCTACTTAAGCCTTTAGGGTTTTAAGGTCTGTTTTGTAGAGGAG
CAAACAGCGTTTGCGACATCCTTTTGTAATACTGCGGAACTGACTAAAGTAGTGAGTTATACACAGGGCT
GGGATCTATTCTTTTTATCTTTTTTTATTCTTTCTTTATTCTATAAATTATAACCACTTGAATATAAACA
AAAAAAACACACAAAGGTCTAGCGGAATTTACAGAGGGTCTAGCAGAATTTACAAGTTTTCCAGCAAAGG
TCTAGCAGAATTTACAGATACCCACAACTCAAAGGAAAAGGACTAGTAATTATCATTGACTAGCCCATCT
CAATTGGTATAGTGATTAAAATCACCTAGACCAATTGAGATGTATGTCTGAATTAGTTGTTTTCAAAGCA
AATGAACTAGCGATTAGTCGCTATGACTTAACGGAGCATGAAACCAAGCTAATTTTATGCTGTGTGGCAC
TACTCAACCCCACGATTGAAAACCCTACAAGGAAAGAACGGACGGTATCGTTCACTTATAACCAATACGC
TCAGATGATGAACATCAGTAGGGAAAATGCTTATGGTGTATTAGCTAAAGCAACCAGAGAGCTGATGACG
AGAACTGTGGAAATCAGGAATCCTTTGGTTAAAGGCTTTGAGATTTTCCAGTGGACAAACTATGCCAAGT
TCTCAAGCGAAAAATTAGAATTAGTTTTTAGTGAAGAGATATTGCCTTATCTTTTCCAGTTAAAAAAATT
CATAAAATATAATCTGGAACATGTTAAGTCTTTTGAAAACAAATACTCTATGAGGATTTATGAGTGGTTA
TTAAAAGAACTAACACAAAAGAAAACTCACAAGGCAAATATAGAGATTAGCCTTGATGAATTTAAGTTCA
TGTTAATGCTTGAAAATAACTACCATGAGTTTAAAAGGCTTAACCAATGGGTTTTGAAACCAATAAGTAA
AGATTTAAACACTTACAGCAATATGAAATTGGTGGTTGATAAGCGAGGCCGCCCGACTGATACGTTGATT
TTCCAAGTTGAACTAGATAGACAAATGGATCTCGTAACCGAACTTGAGAACAACCAGATAAAAATGAATG
GTGACAAAATACCAACAACCATTACATCAGATTCCTACCTACATAACGGACTAAGAAAAACACTACACGA
TGCTTTAACTGCAAAAATTCAGCTCACCAGTTTTGAGGCAAAATTTTTGAGTGACATGCAAAGTAAGTAT
GATCTCAATGGTTCGTTCTCATGGCTCACGCAAAAACAACGAACCACACTAGAGAACATACTGGCTAAAT
ACGGAAGGATCTGAGGTTCTTATGGCTCTTGTATCTATCAGTGAAGCATCAAGACTAACAAACAAAAGTA
GAACAACTGTTCACCGTTACATATCAAAGGGAAAACTGTCCATATGCACAGATGAAAACGGTGTAAAAAA
GATAGATACATCAGAGCTTTTACGAGTTTTTGGTGCATTTAAAGCTGTTCACCATGAACAGATCGACAAT
GTAACAGATGAACAGCATGTAACACCTAATAGAACAGGTGAAACCAGTAAAACAAAGCAACTAGAACATG
AAATTGAACACCTGAGACAACTTGTTACAGCTCAACAGTCACACATAGACAGCCTGAAACAGGCGATGCT
GCTTATCGAATCAAAGCTGCCGACAACACGGGAGCCAGTGACGCCTCCCGTGGGGAAAAAATCATGGCAA
TTCTGGAAGAAATAGCGCCCAATACGCAAACCGCCTCTCCCCGCGCGTTGGCCGATTCATTAATGCAGCT
GGCACGACAGGTTTCCCGACTGGAAAGCGGGCAGTGAGCGCAACGCAATTAATGTGAGTTAGCTCACTCA
TTAGGCACCCCAGGCTTAAGACCCACTTTCACATTTAAGTTGTTTTTCTAATCCGCATATGATCAATTCA
AGGCCGAATAAGAAGGCTGGCTCTGCACCTTGGTGATCAAATAATTCGATAGCTTGTCGTAATAATGGCG
GCATACTATCAGTAGTAGGTGTTTCCCTTTCTTCTTTAGCGACTTGATGCTCTTGATCTTCCAATACGCA
ACCTAAAGTAAAATGCCCCACAGCGCTGAGTGCATATAATGCATTCTCTAGTGAAAAACCTTGTTGGCAT
AAAAAGGCTAATTGATTTTCGAGAGTTTCATACTGTTTTTCTGTAGGCCGTGTACCTAAATGTACTTTTG
CTCCATCGCGATGACTTAGTAAAGCACATCTAAAACTTTTAGCGTTATTACGTAAAAAATCTTGCCAGCT
TTCCCCTTCTAAAGGGCAAAAGTGAGTATGGTGCCTATCTAACATCTCAATGGCTAAGGCGTCGAGCAAA
GCCCGCTTATTTTTTACATGCCAATACAATGTAGGCTGCTCTACACCTAGCTTCTGGGCGAGTTTACGGG
TTGTTAAACCTTCGATTCCGACCTCATTAAGCAGCTCTAATGCGCTGTTAATCACTTTACTTTTATCTAA
TCTAGACATCATTAATTCCTAATTTTTGGGTCTACTCTATCATTGATAGCGTGCCTTTACCACTCCCTAT
CATCGTT
Features (pLannotate 1.2.2; 13 found; start..end, strand, type, name):
      1..74      +  promoter       PLtetO-1 promoter: modified phage lambda PL promoter with tet operator sites (Lutz and Bujard, 1997)
     86..107     +  misc_feature   MCS (fragment): pUC18/19 multiple cloning site
    127..390     +  CDS            tfdR (fragment): TFDR_CUPPJ - Experimental evidence at protein level: Swiss-Prot protein existence level 1. Involved in the regulation of 3-chlorocatechol degradation. Transcriptional regulator of tfdB expression. Acts as a repressor in the absence of its effector (either 2-cis-chlorodiene lactone or chloromaleylacetate) but acts as an activator when its effector is present. From Cupriavidus pinatubonensis (strain JMP 134 / LMG 1197) (Cupriavidus necator (strain JMP 134)).
   1576..1686    +  CDS            lacI (fragment): lac repressor; lacI; The lac repressor binds to the lac operator to inhibit transcription in E. coli. This inhibition can be relieved by adding lactose or isopropyl-β-D-thiogalactopyranoside (IPTG).
   1687..1721    +  misc_feature   MCS (fragment): pUC18/19 multiple cloning site
   2030..2686    -  CDS            cat: CAT_ECOLX - Experimental evidence at protein level: Swiss-Prot protein existence level 1. This enzyme is an effector of chloramphenicol resistance in bacteria. From Escherichia coli. This protein is used as a marker in many commonly used cloning vectors, such as pACYC184.
   2687..2789    -  promoter       cat promoter: promoter of the E. coli cat gene encoding chloramphenicol acetyltransferase
   3134..3356    +  rep_origin     pSC101 ori: low-copy replication origin that requires the Rep101 protein
   3404..4354    +  CDS            Rep101: RepA protein needed for replication with the pSC101 origin; rep101
   4775..4867    +  CDS            lacI (fragment): lac repressor; lacI; The lac repressor binds to the lac operator to inhibit transcription in E. coli. This inhibition can be relieved by adding lactose or isopropyl-β-D-thiogalactopyranoside (IPTG).
   4880..4901    +  protein_bind   CAP binding site: CAP binding activates transcription in the presence of cAMP. E. coli catabolite activator protein
   4916..5539    -  CDS            TetR: tetracycline repressor TetR; tetR from transposon Tn10; TetR binds to the tetracycline operator tetO to inhibit transcription. This inhibition can be relieved by adding tetracycline or doxycycline.
   5586..5602    +  protein_bind   tetracycline response element (fragment): contains seven copies of the tetracycline operator tetO tetracycline repressor TetR
