[The description below was written by a language model from this plasmid's Addgene catalogue record and pLannotate feature annotations shown in this document.]
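Description:
pCKTRBS-CbnR-ABE44898-OD is a low-copy bacterial expression plasmid (5,607 bp) built on the pCKTRBS-OD backbone and propagated in E. coli. It replicates from the pSC101 origin, which depends on the plasmid-encoded Rep101 (RepA) protein and accounts for the low copy number. Selection is by chloramphenicol through a cat gene driven by its native promoter.

The payload is a 1,449 bp chimeric transcription factor, CbnR-ABE44898-OD, also called ChBz01 or ChTFBz01, inserted by Gibson assembly between remnants of a pUC-type multiple cloning site. It sits downstream of a PLtetO-1 promoter, a phage lambda PL derivative carrying tet operators. The plasmid also encodes TetR on the opposite strand, so expression of the chimera should be repressed until a tetracycline-class inducer is supplied. The annotation is consistent with the modular design implied by the name. The 5′ end of the open reading frame matches tfdR, a LysR-family regulator of chlorocatechol degradation related to CbnR, and this presumably marks the DNA-binding portion. The 3′ end matches a short lacI fragment, which likely corresponds to the "OD" module, though the record does not spell out that abbreviation. The central region, corresponding to ABE44898, was not recognised by the annotation tool, and the record does not state its origin or ligand. A second short lacI fragment and a CAP binding site elsewhere appear to be backbone remnants.

According to the associated publication title, the construct belongs to a collection of biosensors in which binding domains are combined with other modules to create allosteric transcriptional regulators. This plasmid supplies one such chimera under controlled expression. The record does not describe a reporter on it.
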