Addgene plasmid #102925: pCKTRBS-CbnR-ABE44898-OD
Purpose: pCKTRBS-OD derivative carrying CbnR-ABE44898-OD chimera, also known as ChBz01
Depositing lab: George Church. Depositing organization: Harvard Medical School. Publication: Biosensor libraries harness large classes of binding domains for construction of allosteric transcriptional regulators. Juarez JF, Lecube-Azpeitia B, Brown SL, Johnston CD, Church GM. Nat Commun. 2018 Aug 6;9(1):3101. doi: 10.1038/s41467-018-05525-6. PubMed 30082754.
Backbone
  Vector backbone: pCKTRBS-OD
  Backbone size w/o insert (bp): 4158
  Total vector size (bp): 5607
Growth in bacteria
  Bacterial resistance: Chloramphenicol, 25 μg/mL
  Growth temperature: 37°C
  Growth strain: DH5alpha
  Copy number: Low Copy
Gene/Insert
  Gene/Insert name: CbnR-ABE44898-OD (ChTFBz01)
  Insert size (bp): 1449
  Promoter: PtetO
  Cloning method: Gibson Cloning
  Sequencing primers: 5′ pCKPolyF1 (GAATTCGAGCTCGGTACCCGGG); 3′ pCKPolyR1 (GCGGCCGCAAGCTTGCATG)
Terms and licenses: Academic/Nonprofit Terms; Industry Terms: Not Available to Industry
How to cite: pCKTRBS-CbnR-ABE44898-OD was a gift from George Church (Addgene plasmid # 102925 ; http://n2t.net/addgene:102925 ; RRID:Addgene_102925)
